Addgene plasmid #213329: LPAR1-DuET
Purpose: The DuET construct encodes the named human GPCR engineered with a cleaved hemagglutinin signal peptide, a 5' FLAG and a 3' 1D4 epitope tag optimized for expression in mammalian cells and proteomics studies.
Depositing lab: Thomas Sakmar. Depositing organization: Rockefeller University. Publication: Multiplexed selectivity screening of anti-GPCR antibodies. Dahl L, Kotliar IB, Bendes A, Dodig-Crnkovic T, Fromm S, Elofsson A, Uhlen M, Sakmar TP, Schwenk JM. Sci Adv. 2023 May 3;9(18):eadf9297. doi: 10.1126/sciadv.adf9297. Epub 2023 May 3. PubMed 37134173.
Backbone
  Vector backbone: pcDNA 3.1 (+)
  Vector type: Mammalian Expression
Growth in bacteria
  Bacterial resistance: Ampicillin, 100 μg/mL
  Growth temperature: 37°C
  Growth strain: DH5alpha
  Copy number: High Copy
Gene/Insert
  Gene/Insert name: LPAR1 (alt names: Lysophosphatidic acid receptor 1; edg-2, EDG2, Gpcr26, GPR26, LPA1, Mrec1.3, rec.1.3, vzg-1)
  Species: H. sapiens (human)
  Entrez Gene: LPAR1 (a.k.a. EDG2, Gpcr26, LPA1, Mrec1.3, VZG1, edg-2, rec.1.3, vzg-1)
  Promoter: CMV, T7
  Tag / fusion protein: FLAG (N terminal on insert); 1D4 (C terminal on insert)
  Cloning method: Gibson Cloning
Terms and licenses: Academic/Nonprofit Terms; Industry Terms: Not Available to Industry
Depositor comments: Class: A, Family: Lysophospholipid. Ensembl ID: ENSG00000198121, Uniprot ID: Q92633
How to cite: LPAR1-DuET was a gift from Thomas Sakmar (Addgene plasmid # 213329 ; http://n2t.net/addgene:213329 ; RRID:Addgene_213329)
