[The description below was written by a language model from this plasmid's Addgene catalogue record and pLannotate feature annotations shown in this document.]
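Description:
LPAR1-DuET is a mammalian expression plasmid built on the pcDNA 3.1 (+) backbone that carries the human lysophosphatidic acid receptor 1 (LPAR1, also known as EDG2 or LPA1), a class A G protein-coupled receptor of the lysophospholipid family. It is propagated in E. coli from a high-copy ColE1/pUC-type origin under ampicillin selection (β-lactamase with its own promoter), and it also retains an f1 phage origin. For selection in mammalian cells, the backbone provides a neomycin/kanamycin phosphotransferase gene driven by the SV40 enhancer/early promoter and terminated by an SV40 polyadenylation signal.

The receptor coding sequence sits downstream of the CMV immediate-early enhancer and promoter and is followed by the bovine growth hormone polyadenylation signal. A T7 promoter lies between the CMV promoter and the insert, which would permit in vitro transcription. In the "DuET" design described by the depositor, the receptor is preceded by a cleavable hemagglutinin signal peptide, which promotes membrane insertion and is removed from the mature protein, followed by an N-terminal FLAG epitope, and carries a C-terminal 1D4 epitope. The feature table picks up the FLAG tag (annotated as a fragment of 3xFLAG) immediately upstream of the LPAR1 reading frame, but it does not separately annotate the signal peptide or the 1D4 tag. The short lacI, ble, HIV-1 LTR and extra SV40 promoter fragments in the annotation are most likely partial matches to backbone sequence rather than functional elements. The insert was assembled by Gibson cloning.

The dual tags allow detection or capture of the receptor from either terminus. According to the record, the construct is optimized for expression in mammalian cells and for proteomics studies, and the associated publication concerns multiplexed selectivity screening of anti-GPCR antibodies.
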