Features (pLannotate 1.2.2; 21 found; start..end, strand, type, name):
    222..810     +  rep_origin     ori: high-copy-number ColE1/pMB1/pBR322/pUC origin of replication
    993..1085    +  CDS            lacI (fragment): lac repressor; lacI; The lac repressor binds to the lac operator to inhibit transcription in E. coli. This inhibition can be relieved by adding lactose or isopropyl-β-D-thiogalactopyranoside (IPTG).
   1098..1119    +  protein_bind   CAP binding site: CAP binding activates transcription in the presence of cAMP. E. coli catabolite activator protein
   1134..1164    +  promoter       lac promoter: promoter for the E. coli lac operon
   1172..1188    +  protein_bind   lac operator: The lac repressor binds to the lac operator to inhibit transcription in E. coli. This inhibition can be relieved by adding lactose or isopropyl-β-D-thiogalactopyranoside (IPTG). lac repressor encoded by lacI
   1261..1382    -  polyA_signal   SV40 poly(A) signal: SV40 polyadenylation signal
   1377..1535    -  CDS            ble (fragment): BLE_KLEPN - Experimental evidence at protein level: Swiss-Prot protein existence level 1. Binding protein with a strong affinity to the bleomycin family of antibiotics. Binds to CL990; an antimitotic-antibiotic compound. From Klebsiella pneumoniae.
   1559..2350    -  CDS            neo: KKA2_KLEPN - Also known as kan, nptII. Experimental evidence at protein level: Swiss-Prot protein existence level 1. Resistance to kanamycin, neomycin, paromomycin, ribostamycin, butirosin and gentamicin B. From Klebsiella pneumoniae.
   2417..2746    -  promoter       SV40 promoter: SV40 enhancer and early promoter
   2760..3188    -  rep_origin     f1 ori (sequence partly withheld): f1 bacteriophage origin of replication; arrow indicates direction of (+) strand synthesis
   3209..3230    -  promoter       SV40 promoter (fragment): SV40 enhancer and early promoter
   3234..3458    -  polyA_signal   bGH poly(A) signal: bovine growth hormone polyadenylation signal
   3589..4680    -  CDS            LPAR1: LPAR1_HUMAN - Also known as EDG2, LPA1. Experimental evidence at protein level: Swiss-Prot protein existence level 1. Receptor for lysophosphatidic acid (LPA) (PubMed:9070858, PubMed:19306925, PubMed:25025571, PubMed:26091040). Plays a role in the reorganization of the actin cytoskeleton, cell migration, differentiation and proliferation, and thereby contributes to the responses to tissue damage and infectious agents. Activates downstream signaling cascades via the G(i)/G(o), G(12)/G(13), and G(q) families of heteromeric G proteins. Signaling inhibits adenylyl cyclase activity and decreases ce
   4693..4713    -  CDS            3xFLAG (fragment): three tandem FLAG® epitope tags
   4806..4824    -  promoter       T7 promoter: promoter for bacteriophage T7 RNA polymerase
   4840..4873    -  LTR            5' LTR (truncated) (fragment): truncated 5' long terminal repeat (LTR) from HIV-1
   4869..5072    -  promoter       CMV promoter: human cytomegalovirus (CMV) immediate early promoter
   5073..5452    -  enhancer       CMV enhancer: human cytomegalovirus immediate early enhancer
   5607..5659    +  misc_feature   bom (fragment): basis of mobility region from pBR322
   5718..5822    +  promoter       AmpR promoter: bla
   5823..51      +  CDS            AmpR (across the origin): β-lactamase; bla; confers resistance to ampicillin, carbenicillin, and related antibiotics
>Addgene plasmid #213329 | LPAR1-DuET | addgene full sequence | sequence record 430863 | Addgene NGS Result
CGAAATAGACAGATCGCTGAGATAGGTGCCTCACTGATTAAGCATTGGTAACTGTCAGACCAAGTTTACT
CATATATACTTTAGATTGATTTAAAACTTCATTTTTAATTTAAAAGGATCTAGGTGAAGATCCTTTTTGA
TAATCTCATGACCAAAATCCCTTAACGTGAGTTTTCGTTCCACTGAGCGTCAGACCCCGTAGAAAAGATC
AAAGGATCTTCTTGAGATCCTTTTTTTCTGCGCGTAATCTGCTGCTTGCAAACAAAAAAACCACCGCTAC
CAGCGGTGGTTTGTTTGCCGGATCAAGAGCTACCAACTCTTTTTCCGAAGGTAACTGGCTTCAGCAGAGC
GCAGATACCAAATACCGTTCTTCTAGTGTAGCCGTAGTTAGGCCACCACTTCAAGAACTCTGTAGCACCG
CCTACATACCTCGCTCTGCTAATCCTGTTACCAGTGGCTGCTGCCAGTGGCGATAAGTCGTGTCTTACCG
GGTTGGACTCAAGACGATAGTTACCGGATAAGGCGCAGCGGTCGGGCTGAACGGGGGGTTCGTGCACACA
GCCCAGCTTGGAGCGAACGACCTACACCGAACTGAGATACCTACAGCGTGAGCTATGAGAAAGCGCCACG
CTTCCCGAAGGGAGAAAGGCGGACAGGTATCCGGTAAGCGGCAGGGTCGGAACAGGAGAGCGCACGAGGG
AGCTTCCAGGGGGAAACGCCTGGTATCTTTATAGTCCTGTCGGGTTTCGCCACCTCTGACTTGAGCGTCG
ATTTTTGTGATGCTCGTCAGGGGGGCGGAGCCTATGGAAAAACGCCAGCAACGCGGCCTTTTTACGGTTC
CTGGCCTTTTGCTGGCCTTTTGCTCACATGTTCTTTCCTGCGTTATCCCCTGATTCTGTGGATAACCGTA
TTACCGCCTTTGAGTGAGCTGATACCGCTCGCCGCAGCCGAACGACCGAGCGCAGCGAGTCAGTGAGCGA
GGAAGCGGAAGAGCGCCCAATACGCAAACCGCCTCTCCCCGCGCGTTGGCCGATTCATTAATGCAGCTGG
CACGACAGGTTTCCCGACTGGAAAGCGGGCAGTGAGCGCAACGCAATTAATGTGAGTTAGCTCACTCATT
AGGCACCCCAGGCTTTACACTTTATGCTTCCGGCTCGTATGTTGTGTGGAATTGTGAGCGGATAACAATT
TCACACAGGAAACAGCTATGACCATGATTACGCCAAGCTCTAGCTAGAGGTCGACGGTATACAGACATGA
TAAGATACATTGATGAGTTTGGACAAACCACAACTAGAATGCAGTGAAAAAAATGCTTTATTTGTGAAAT
TTGTGATGCTATTGCTTTATTTGTAACCATTATAAGCTGCAATAAACAAGTTGGGGTGGGCGAAGAACTC
CAGCATGAGATCCCCGCGCTGGAGGATCATCCAGCCGGCGTCCCGGAAAACGATTCCGAAGCCCAACCTT
TCATAGAAGGCGGCGGTGGAATCGAAATCTCGTGATGGCAGGTTGGGCGTCGCTTGGTCGGTCATTTCGA
ACCCCAGAGTCCCGCTCAGAAGAACTCGTCAAGAAGGCGATAGAAGGCGATGCGCTGCGAATCGGGAGCG
GCGATACCGTAAAGCACGAGGAAGCGGTCAGCCCATTCGCCGCCAAGCTCTTCAGCAATATCACGGGTAG
CCAACGCTATGTCCTGATAGCGGTCCGCCACACCCAGCCGGCCACAGTCGATGAATCCAGAAAAGCGGCC
ATTTTCCACCATGATATTCGGCAAGCAGGCATCGCCATGGGTCACGACGAGATCCTCGCCGTCGGGCATG
CGCGCCTTGAGCCTGGCGAACAGTTCGGCTGGCGCGAGCCCCTGATGCTCTTCGTCCAGATCATCCTGAT
CGACAAGACCGGCTTCCATCCGAGTACGTGCTCGCTCGATGCGATGTTTCGCTTGGTGGTCGAATGGGCA
GGTAGCCGGATCAAGCGTATGCAGCCGCCGCATTGCATCAGCCATGATGGATACTTTCTCGGCAGGAGCA
AGGTGAGATGACAGGAGATCCTGCCCCGGCACTTCGCCCAATAGCAGCCAGTCCCTTCCCGCTTCAGTGA
CAACGTCGAGCACAGCTGCGCAAGGAACGCCCGTCGTGGCCAGCCACGATAGCCGCGCTGCCTCGTCCTG
CAGTTCATTCAGGGCACCGGACAGGTCGGTCTTGACAAAAAGAACCGGGCGCCCCTGCGCTGACAGCCGG
AACACGGCGGCATCAGAGCAGCCGATTGTCTGTTGTGCCCAGTCATAGCCGAATAGCCTCTCCACCCAAG
CGGCCGGAGAACCTGCGTGCAATCCATCTTGTTCAATCATGCGAAACGATCCTCATCCTGTCTCTTGATC
AGATCCGAAAATGGATATACAAGCTCCCGGGAGCTTTTTGCAAAAGCCTAGGCCTCCAAAAAAGCCTCCT
CACTACTTCTGGAATAGCTCAGAGGCAGAGGCGGCCTCGGCCTCTGCATAAATAAAAAAAATTAGTCAGC
CATGGGGCGGAGAATGGGCGGAACTGGGCGGAGTTAGGGGCGGGATGGGCGGAGTTAGGGGCGGGACTAT
GGTTGCTGACTAATTGAGATGCATGCTTTGCATACTTCTGCCTGCTGGGGAGCCTGGGGACTTTCCACAC
CTGGTTGCTGACTAATTGAGATGCATGCTTTGCATACTTCTGCCTGCTGGGGAGCCTGGGGACTTTCCAC
ACCCTAACTGACACACATTCCACAGAATTAATTCGCGTTAAATTTTTGTTAAATCAGCTCATTTTTTAAC
CAATAGGCCGAAATCGGCAAAATCCCTTATAAATCAAAAGAATAGACCGAGATAGGGT
[37 nt withheld, positions 2859-2895]
AAAGAACGTGGACTCCAACGTCAAAGG
[49 nt withheld, positions 2923-2971]
T
[91 nt withheld, positions 2973-3063]
G
[124 nt withheld, positions 3065-3188]
GGGGATACCCCCTAGAGCCCCAGCTGGTTCTTTCCGCCTCAGAAGCCATAGAGCCCACCGCATCCCCAGC
ATGCCTGCTATTGTCTTCCCAATCCTCCCCCTTGCTGTCCTGCCCCACCCCACCCCCCAGAATAGAATGA
CACCTACTCAGACAATGCGATGCAATTTCCTCATTTTATTAGGAAAGGACAGTGGGAGTGGCACCTTCCA
GGGTCAAGGAAGGCACGGGGGAGGGGCAAACAACAGATGGCTGGCAACTAGAAGGCACAGTCGAGGCTGA
TCAGCGGGTTTAAACGGGCCCTCTAGACTCGAGTTAGGCAGGGGCCACCTGAGAAGTCTCGGTCTTAGAC
ACGGTGGTGCTGGCCTCATCGAATTCACCGGTGCGTCCACCGGTATCGATGACCACGGAATGATCGTTGG
AGTGTACACCGGCCAGGATTGTGTGGTTGAGGGATGAAGCTGACCGATCTGAACCTTCAGTGGGGCCTGT
AGGATTCTCGCTCCTCTGGCAGCAGAGGATCTGCCGAAAAGTTGCGGACATCTCTTTATCTCGATAAGAG
TAAATAATAGGATTCATTGCGGAGTTGAATTCGGCCAACAAAAGAAAGAACTTCTCATAGGCAAGAACGT
CACACTGGGGACAACACACGTCGAGCAGAAGCAGTACGAGCCCGGGGGTCCAACAAATGATAAATGCGCC
CAACACGATTACGACGGTTTTGAGGAGGGACATCATTGTGTCCCGATTCCGTCTGGGTCCGCTGCTGTGT
CGAGACATCCGCATTGTGCGTTGTCTCACGTATCCGAAGATGTGAGCATACAGTACCACCATCACGACAA
ATGTCACGAGATTAAAGATGGCCCAGAAAACCAGATAACTGTCAGAATACAGAGGTGCCATATTGGAACA
GTTCTCGATGTCGCAAATGCAATTCCAACCCACGCTAGGAATGGCGCCCATAACGATAGCCATGGTCCAG
ATCACCACGATCACCACCACCACCCTCCGGTTTGACATCCGTGTATGAAGTTGCATTCGGAACACCGTTA
TGTGTCTCTCAATTGCGATGGCCAACAGGTTTGCCACAGAGGCAGTCAGGGAAGTGTCGATGAGTCCCTG
GCGCAACAGCCAAGTTGAGACAGTAAGTCTGCGGGTGTTGGGCCCGGTATTAAACATCAAGTAGAAATAT
GCCAACCCCGCGAAGAAGTCAGCTGCGGCAAGATTTGCCATCAAGTAGTAAATTGGAAAATGGAATCTGC
GGTTCACGTAGATAGCCACCATCACCAGCAAGTTTGCAAGCATGATAAAGATGCAAACGGTAATACCAAG
GCCCATGACCAATTTAGACACCGTATTCCATTCGGTGGCCAGATGCTTCCCGGATCTGTTATAGAAAAAG
GCGATGCTTTCGTTGTAAAAGCACTGAGGCTCATTCATCGCTGTAAACTGGGGCTGAGAGATAACTGGGA
TACTGGTGCTAATAGCGGCCATATCGATGCTGGCGTCATCATCGTCCTTGTAGTCGGCGAATACCAGGCA
GAAGATGTAGCTCAGGGCGATGATCGTCTTCATGGTGGCGCTAAGCTTAAGTTTAAACGCTAGCCAGCTT
GGGTCTCCCTATAGTGAGTCGTATTAATTTCGATAAGCCAGTAAGCAGTGGGTTCTCTAGTTAGCCAGAG
AGCTCTGCTTATATAGACCTCCCACCGTACACGCCTACCGCCCATTTGCGTCAATGGGGCGGAGTTGTTA
CGACATTTTGGAAAGTCCCGTTGATTTTGGTGCCAAAACAAACTCCCATTGACGTCAATGGGGTGGAGAC
TTGGAAATCCCCGTGAGTCAAACCGCTATCCACGCCCATTGATGTACTGCCAAAACCGCATCACCATGGT
AATAGCGATGACTAATACGTAGATGTACTGCCAAGTAGGAAAGTCCCATAAGGTCATGTACTGGGCATAA
TGCCAGGCGGGCCATTTACCGTCATTGACGTCAATAGGGGGCGTACTTGGCATATGATACACTTGATGTA
CTGCCAAGTGGGCAGTTTACCGTAAATACTCCACCCATTGACGTCAATGGAAAGTCCCTATTGGCGTTAC
TATGGGAACATACGTCATTATTGACGTCAATGGGCGGGGGTCGTTGGGCGGTCAGCCAGGCGGGCCATTT
ACCGTAAGTTATGTAACGCGGAACTCCATATATGGGCTATGAACTAATGACCCCGTAATTGATTACTATT
AATAACTAGTCAATAATCAATGTCAACGCGTATATCTGGCCCGTACATCGCGAAGCAGCGCAAAACGCCT
AACCCTAAGCAGATTCTTCATGCAAATGTCGGTCAAGCCTTGCCTTGTTGTAGCTTAAATTTTGCTCGCG
CACTACTCAGCGACCTCCAACACACAAGCAGGGAGCAGATACTGGCTTAACTATGCGGCATCAGAGCAGA
TTGTACTGAGAGTGCACCATAGGGGATCGGGAGATCTCCCGATCCGTCGACGTCAGGTGGCACTTTTCGG
GGAAATGTGCGCGGAACCCCTATTTGTTTATTTTTCTAAATACATTCAAATATGTATCCGCTCATGAGAC
AATAACCCTGATAAATGCTTCAATAATATTGAAAAAGGAAGAGTATGAGTATTCAACATTTCCGTGTCGC
CCTTATTCCCTTTTTTGCGGCATTTTGCCTTCCTGTTTTTGCTCACCCAGAAACGCTGGTGAAAGTAAAA
GATGCTGAAGATCAGTTGGGTGCACGAGTGGGTTACATCGAACTGGATCTCAACAGCGGTAAGATCCTTG
AGAGTTTTCGCCCCGAAGAACGTTTTCCAATGATGAGCACTTTTAAAGTTCTGCTATGTGGCGCGGTATT
ATCCCGTATTGACGCCGGGCAAGAGCAACTCGGTCGCCGCATACACTATTCTCAGAATGACTTGGTTGAG
TACTCACCAGTCACAGAAAAGCATCTTACGGATGGCATGACAGTAAGAGAATTATGCAGTGCTGCCATAA
CCATGAGTGATAACACTGCGGCCAACTTACTTCTGACAACGATCGGAGGACCGAAGGAGCTAACCGCTTT
TTTGCACAACATGGGGGATCATGTAACTCGCCTTGATCGTTGGGAACCGGAGCTGAATGAAGCCATACCA
AACGACGAGCGTGACACCACGATGCCTGTAGCAATGGCAACAACGTTGCGCAAACTATTAACTGGCGAAC
TACTTACTCTAGCTTCCCGGCAACAATTAATAGACTGGATGGAGGCGGATAAAGTTGCAGGACCACTTCT
GCGCTCGGCCCTTCCGGCTGGCTGGTTTATTGCTGATAAATCTGGAGCCGGTGAGCGTGGGTCTCGCGGT
ATCATTGCAGCACTGGGGCCAGATGGTAAGCCCTCCCGTATCGTAGTTATCTACACGACGGGGAGTCAGG
CAACTATGGATGAA
